Addgene plasmid #129677: pYPQ291-D951A
Purpose: Gateway entry clone for CRISPR-Cas12b systems
Depositing lab: Yiping Qi. Depositing organization: University of Maryland, College Park. Publication: CRISPR-Cas12b enables efficient plant genome engineering. Ming M, Ren Q, Pan C, He Y, Zhang Y, Liu S, Zhong Z, Wang J, Malzahn AA, Wu J, Zheng X, Zhang Y, Qi Y. Nat Plants. 2020 Mar;6(3):202-208. doi: 10.1038/s41477-020-0614-6. Epub 2020 Mar 9. PubMed 32170285.
Backbone
  Vector backbone: pYPQ167
  Total vector size (bp): 6579
  Vector type: Plant Expression, CRISPR ; Gateway compatible BthCas12b entry clone
Growth in bacteria
  Bacterial resistance: Spectinomycin, 50 μg/mL
  Growth temperature: 37°C
  Growth strain: DH5alpha
  Copy number: High Copy
Gene/Insert
  Gene/Insert name: BthCas12b
  Species: Bacillus thermoamylovorans
  Mutation: D951A; BthCas12b is rice codon optimized
Terms and licenses: Academic/Nonprofit Terms; Industry Terms: Not Available to Industry
How to cite: pYPQ291-D951A was a gift from Yiping Qi (Addgene plasmid # 129677 ; http://n2t.net/addgene:129677 ; RRID:Addgene_129677)
