[The description below was written by a language model from this plasmid's Addgene catalogue record and pLannotate feature annotations shown in this document.]
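Description:
pYPQ291-D951A is a 6,579 bp Gateway entry clone built on the pYPQ167 backbone and intended as a module for assembling plant CRISPR-Cas12b expression vectors. It is maintained in E. coli as a high-copy plasmid through a ColE1/pUC-type origin and selected with spectinomycin via an aadA (SmR) aminoglycoside adenylyltransferase gene, which sits downstream of fragments of a class 1 integron Pc promoter and a gentamicin resistance gene. rrnB T1 and T2 terminators flank the cloning region, insulating it from read-through transcription from the backbone. Short lacZα, lacI and β-globin intron matches in the annotation are small fragments, most likely vector remnants or chance hits rather than functional parts.

The payload is a rice codon-optimized Cas12b coding sequence from Bacillus thermoamylovorans (BthCas12b) carrying a D951A substitution. The automated feature tables do not annotate this open reading frame, but it presumably occupies the large unannotated interval between attL1 and the NOS terminator, which supplies the plant polyadenylation signal. The record does not state the functional consequence of D951A. No plant promoter is annotated within the cassette, which suggests that the promoter is supplied by the destination vector after recombination, although the record does not say so explicitly. The attL1 and attR5 sites bracket the Cas12b-NOS unit, an arrangement used in multisite Gateway LR reactions so that this module can be combined with a second entry clone, typically one carrying a guide RNA cassette, in a single destination vector. The two sequence records (depositor and sequencing-derived) show the same features in the same order, differing only in their start coordinate.
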