Features (pLannotate 1.2.2; 13 found; start..end, strand, type, name):
     96..119     +  promoter       Pc promoter (fragment): intI1 (promoter lies within the coding sequence); class 1 integron promoter
    295..351     +  CDS            GmR (fragment): gentamycin acetyltransferase; aacC1; confers resistance to gentamycin
    358..1149    +  CDS            SmR: aminoglycoside adenylyltransferase (Murphy, 1985); aadA; confers resistance to spectinomycin and streptomycin
   1242..1830    +  rep_origin     ori: high-copy-number ColE1/pMB1/pBR322/pUC origin of replication
   2013..2105    +  CDS            lacI (fragment): lac repressor; lacI; The lac repressor binds to the lac operator to inhibit transcription in E. coli. This inhibition can be relieved by adding lactose or isopropyl-β-D-thiogalactopyranoside (IPTG).
   2160..2187    -  terminator     rrnB T2 terminator: transcription terminator T2 from the E. coli rrnB gene
   2319..2362    +  terminator     rrnB T1 terminator: Escherichia coli rrnB; transcription terminator T1 from the E. coli rrnB gene
   2409..2445    -  CDS            lacZα (fragment): LacZα fragment of β-galactosidase; lacZ fragment
   2461..2560    +  protein_bind   attL1: mutant version of attL; recombination site for the Gateway® LR reaction LR Clonase™
   3109..3125    -  intron         β-globin intron (fragment): internally truncated intron from human β-globin
   6029..6281    +  terminator     NOS terminator: nopaline synthase terminator and poly(A) signal
   6326..6449    +  protein_bind   attR5: mutant version of attR; recombination site for the Gateway® LR reaction LR Clonase™
   6467..6485    -  promoter       T7 promoter: promoter for bacteriophage T7 RNA polymerase
>Addgene plasmid #129677 | pYPQ291-D951A | depositor full sequence | sequence record 250148 | pYPQ291-D951A sequence 6579 bps
TGGACCAGCCAGGACAGAAATGCCTCGACTTCGCTGCTACCCAAGGTTGCCGGGTGACGCACACCGTGGA
AACGGATGAAGGCACGAACCCAGTGGACATAAGCCTGTTCGGTTCGTAAGCTGTAATGCAAGTAGCGTAT
GCGCTCACGCAACTGGTCCAGAACCTTGACCGAACGCAGCGGTGGTAACGGCGCAGTGGCGGTTTTCATG
GCTTGTTATGACTGTTTTTTTGGGGTACAGTCTATGCCTCGGGCATCCAAGCAGCAAGCGCGTTACGCCG
TGGGTCGATGTTTGATGTTATGGAGCAGCAACGATGTTACGCAGCAGGGCAGTCGCCCTAAAACAAAGTT
AAACATCATGAGGGAAGCGGTGATCGCCGAAGTATCGACTCAACTATCAGAGGTAGTTGGCGTCATCGAG
CGCCATCTCGAACCGACGTTGCTGGCCGTACATTTGTACGGCTCCGCAGTGGATGGCGGCCTGAAGCCAC
ACAGTGATATTGATTTGCTGGTTACGGTGACCGTAAGGCTTGATGAAACAACGCGGCGAGCTTTGATCAA
CGACCTTTTGGAAACTTCGGCTTCCCCTGGAGAGAGCGAGATTCTCCGCGCTGTAGAAGTCACCATTGTT
GTGCACGACGACATCATTCCGTGGCGTTATCCAGCTAAGCGCGAACTGCAATTTGGAGAATGGCAGCGCA
ATGACATTCTTGCAGGTATCTTCGAGCCAGCCACGATCGACATTGATCTGGCTATCTTGCTGACAAAAGC
AAGAGAACATAGCGTTGCCTTGGTAGGTCCAGCGGCGGAGGAACTCTTTGATCCGGTTCCTGAACAGGAT
CTATTTGAGGCGCTAAATGAAACCTTAACGCTATGGAACTCGCCGCCCGACTGGGCTGGCGATGAGCGAA
ATGTAGTGCTTACGTTGTCCCGCATTTGGTACAGCGCAGTAACCGGCAAAATCGCGCCGAAGGATGTCGC
TGCCGACTGGGCAATGGAGCGCCTGCCGGCCCAGTATCAGCCCGTCATACTTGAAGCTAGACAGGCTTAT
CTTGGACAAGAAGAAGATCGCTTGGCCTCGCGCGCAGATCAGTTGGAAGAATTTGTCCACTACGTGAAAG
GCGAGATCACCAAGGTAGTCGGCAAATAACCCTCGAGCCACCCATGACCAAAATCCCTTAACGTGAGTTA
CGCGTCGTTCCACTGAGCGTCAGACCCCGTAGAAAAGATCAAAGGATCTTCTTGAGATCCTTTTTTTCTG
CGCGTAATCTGCTGCTTGCAAACAAAAAAACCACCGCTACCAGCGGTGGTTTGTTTGCCGGATCAAGAGC
TACCAACTCTTTTTCCGAAGGTAACTGGCTTCAGCAGAGCGCAGATACCAAATACTGTCCTTCTAGTGTA
GCCGTAGTTAGGCCACCACTTCAAGAACTCTGTAGCACCGCCTACATACCTCGCTCTGCTAATCCTGTTA
CCAGTGGCTGCTGCCAGTGGCGATAAGTCGTGTCTTACCGGGTTGGACTCAAGACGATAGTTACCGGATA
AGGCGCAGCGGTCGGGCTGAACGGGGGGTTCGTGCACACAGCCCAGCTTGGAGCGAACGACCTACACCGA
ACTGAGATACCTACAGCGTGAGCTATGAGAAAGCGCCACGCTTCCCGAAGGGAGAAAGGCGGACAGGTAT
CCGGTAAGCGGCAGGGTCGGAACAGGAGAGCGCACGAGGGAGCTTCCAGGGGGAAACGCCTGGTATCTTT
ATAGTCCTGTCGGGTTTCGCCACCTCTGACTTGAGCGTCGATTTTTGTGATGCTCGTCAGGGGGGCGGAG
CCTATGGAAAAACGCCAGCAACGCGGCCTTTTTACGGTTCCTGGCCTTTTGCTGGCCTTTTGCTCACATG
TTCTTTCCTGCGTTATCCCCTGATTCTGTGGATAACCGTATTACCGCCTTTGAGTGAGCTGATACCGCTC
GCCGCAGCCGAACGACCGAGCGCAGCGAGTCAGTGAGCGAGGAAGCGGAAGAGCGCCCAATACGCAAACC
GCCTCTCCCCGCGCGTTGGCCGATTCATTAATGCAGCTGGCACGACAGGTTTCCCGACTGGAAAGCGGGC
AGTGAGCGCAACGCAATTAATACGCGTACCGCGAGCCAGGAAGAGTTTGTAGAAACGCAAAAAGGCCATC
CGTCAGGATGGCCTTCTGCTTAGTTTGATGCCTGGCAGTTTATGGCGGGCGTCCTGCCCGCCACCCTCCG
GGCCGTTGCTTCACAACGTTCAAATCCGCTCCCGGCGGATTTGTCCTACTCAGGAGAGCGTTCACCGACA
AACAACAGATAAAACGAAAGGCCCAGTCTTCCGACTGAGCCTTTCGTTTTATTTGATGCCTGGCAGTTCC
CTACTCTCGCGTTAACGCTTGCATGGATGTTTTCCCAGTCACGACGTTGTAAAACGACGGCCAGTCTTAA
GCTCGGGCCCCAAATAATGATTTTATTTTGACTGATAGTGACCTGTTCGTTGCAACAAATTGATGAGCAA
TGCTTTTTTATAATGCCAACTTTGTACAAAAAAGCAGGCTCCGAATTCGCCCTTCACCATGGCTCCTAAG
AAGAAGCGGAAGGTTGGTATTCACGGGGTGCCTGCGGCTGCCACAAGGTCTTTCATACTTAAGATAGAGC
CAAACGAAGAGGTCAAAAAGGGATTGTGGAAAACCCATGAAGTCCTGAACCATGGCATTGCCTACTACAT
GAACATCCTGAAACTTATACGGCAGGAGGCTATTTATGAGCACCACGAGCAGGATCCAAAAAACCCCAAA
AAGGTTTCGAAGGCTGAAATCCAGGCCGAACTGTGGGACTTCGTTCTCAAAATGCAGAAATGTAATTCGT
TCACTCATGAAGTTGACAAAGACGTCGTGTTTAACATTTTGAGGGAGCTTTACGAGGAGTTGGTTCCGAG
CTCCGTCGAAAAGAAGGGTGAAGCAAATCAGCTGTCGAATAAGTTCTTGTACCCTTTGGTGGACCCGAAC
AGCCAATCTGGAAAAGGGACAGCATCATCAGGGCGGAAGCCTCGGTGGTATAACTTGAAGATTGCTGGAG
ACCCTTCGTGGGAAGAGGAAAAGAAAAAGTGGGAGGAAGATAAGAAGAAGGACCCACTTGCCAAAATTCT
CGGCAAACTTGCCGAATATGGATTGATACCGCTGTTCATCCCCTTTACGGATTCTAACGAACCCATCGTT
AAAGAAATCAAGTGGATGGAAAAATCTCGCAATCAGTCCGTCCGGAGGCTGGACAAAGATATGTTTATAC
AAGCTTTGGAACGCTTTCTCTCGTGGGAGTCGTGGAATCTTAAGGTCAAAGAAGAGTATGAAAAGGTCGA
GAAGGAACACAAGACACTGGAGGAGAGGATTAAGGAAGACATTCAAGCATTCAAGTCACTGGAGCAATAC
GAAAAGGAACGGCAGGAGCAATTGCTTCGCGACACGCTCAATACCAATGAATATAGGCTTTCCAAGAGGG
GCCTGAGAGGATGGCGGGAAATAATCCAGAAATGGCTCAAGATGGACGAGAATGAACCTTCAGAAAAATA
TCTCGAGGTTTTTAAAGATTACCAAAGGAAACATCCACGCGAGGCAGGGGATTACAGCGTGTACGAGTTT
CTCTCCAAGAAGGAAAACCATTTTATCTGGCGCAATCATCCCGAATACCCGTACCTCTATGCGACGTTCT
GCGAAATAGACAAAAAGAAAAAAGATGCTAAGCAACAAGCGACTTTCACACTTGCAGATCCCATAAATCA
CCCATTGTGGGTGCGGTTTGAAGAAAGGTCGGGCTCTAACCTCAATAAGTACAGAATTTTGACGGAGCAG
TTGCACACAGAAAAGCTGAAGAAGAAGTTGACGGTTCAGCTGGATCGCCTTATCTACCCAACCGAGTCTG
GTGGCTGGGAAGAGAAGGGGAAAGTCGACATAGTGTTGCTGCCATCTAGGCAGTTCTATAACCAGATTTT
TCTCGATATAGAAGAAAAGGGTAAACATGCATTTACGTATAAAGACGAGTCCATAAAGTTTCCACTGAAA
GGAACACTTGGCGGCGCAAGGGTGCAGTTTGATCGGGACCACCTTCGCAGGTACCCCCACAAGGTTGAAA
GTGGAAACGTTGGACGGATCTATTTTAATATGACCGTCAACATAGAACCCACAGAATCCCCTGTTTCCAA
ATCCCTGAAAATACACCGGGACGATTTTCCTAAATTTGTGAACTTTAAACCGAAGGAGTTGACCGAGTGG
ATAAAGGACAGTAAAGGGAAAAAGCTGAAGTCCGGTATCGAAAGCCTGGAGATTGGGCTCAGAGTTATGT
CGATAGATCTGGGTCAAAGGCAGGCAGCAGCCGCCTCTATATTTGAGGTCGTGGACCAGAAGCCCGACAT
TGAAGGTAAACTGTTCTTTCCGATTAAGGGGACGGAACTCTACGCAGTCCATCGCGCCTCCTTCAATATA
AAGCTGCCGGGCGAAACACTGGTTAAATCACGCGAGGTTTTGCGCAAAGCGCGGGAAGACAACCTGAAAC
TCATGAATCAAAAGCTCAATTTCCTGCGCAATGTGTTGCACTTCCAGCAGTTTGAGGATATTACCGAAAG
AGAGAAAAGGGTTACAAAATGGATATCCCGGCAAGAAAACTCTGATGTTCCGCTGGTTTACCAGGATGAG
CTTATACAGATTAGGGAACTTATGTATAAACCTTACAAAGATTGGGTTGCATTCCTCAAGCAGCTGCATA
AGAGACTTGAAGTCGAGATCGGCAAAGAAGTCAAACACTGGCGCAAGAGCCTGAGCGATGGTCGGAAAGG
GTTGTACGGAATCAGTTTGAAAAATATCGACGAAATAGATAGAACCAGGAAATTTTTGTTGCGCTGGTCA
CTGAGACCAACGGAACCGGGAGAAGTCAGAAGGTTGGAGCCAGGCCAGAGATTTGCAATTGACCAGCTGA
ACCATCTGAATGCACTGAAAGAGGACAGATTGAAGAAGATGGCGAATACGATTATTATGCATGCTTTGGG
TTATTGTTACGACGTTAGGAAGAAGAAATGGCAGGCCAAGAACCCTGCGTGCCAAATCATCCTGTTCGAA
GATCTGAGTAACTACAATCCGTATGAAGAAAGGAGTCGCTTCGAGAACAGTAAACTGATGAAATGGTCCC
GGCGCGAGATACCACGCCAAGTTGCGCTTCAAGGGGAAATATACGGGCTTCAAGTTGGGGAAGTTGGAGC
GCAGTTTTCTAGCCGGTTCCACGCCAAGACAGGGTCCCCGGGTATAAGGTGCAGTGTGGTGACGAAAGAA
AAGTTGCAGGATAATAGATTCTTTAAAAATCTTCAACGGGAAGGGCGCCTGACGCTTGACAAGATTGCAG
TGTTGAAAGAGGGGGATTTGTACCCCGATAAAGGCGGGGAGAAGTTCATTTCTTTGTCGAAGGACCGCAA
GTTGGTTACGACGCATGCAGCCATTAACGCAGCACAAAATCTGCAAAAAAGATTCTGGACTCGGACGCAT
GGTTTTTACAAGGTTTACTGTAAAGCATATCAAGTCGATGGTCAGACGGTTTACATTCCCGAATCTAAAG
ATCAGAAACAGAAAATCATTGAGGAGTTCGGTGAAGGTTACTTTATACTCAAGGACGGTGTTTACGAATG
GGGTAATGCTGGTAAACTGAAAATTAAGAAGGGGTCCTCCAAGCAATCATCTTCTGAGCTCGTCGACAGC
GACATCCTTAAGGATAGCTTCGATCTTGCCTCTGAGCTCAAGGGAGAAAAGTTGATGCTGTATCGCGATC
CTAGTGGAAATGTCTTTCCCTCAGATAAATGGATGGCAGCAGGTGTGTTCTTCGGGAAATTGGAACGCAT
ACTGATATCAAAACTGACCAATCAATACTCTATATCTACTATTGAAGACGATTCAAGTAAGCAATCGATG
AAGCGTCCTGCTGCCACCAAAAAGGCCGGACAGGCTAAGAAAAAGAAGTGAGACGACTAGTGGCGGCCGC
CGACGTCCGATCGTTCAAACATTTGGCAATAAAGTTTCTTAAGATTGAATCCTGTTGCCGGTCTTGCGAT
GATTATCATATAATTTCTGTTGAATTACGTTAAGCATGTAATAATTAACATGTAATGCATGACGTTATTT
ATGAGATGGGTTTTTATGATTAGAGTCCCGCAATTATACATTTAATACGCGATAGAAAACAAAATATAGC
GCGCAAACTAGGATAAATTATCGCGCGCGGTGTCATCTATGTTACTAGATCGGGAATTGATCCCCCCTCG
ACAGCTTCCGGAAAGGGCGAATTCGCAACTTTGTATACAAAAGTTGAACGAGAAACGTAAAATGATATAA
ATATCAATATATTAAATTAGATTTTGCATAAAAAACAGACTACATAATACTGTAAAACACAACATATCCA
GTCACTATGCCATCCAGCTGATATCCCCTATAGTGAGTCGTATTACATGGTCATAGCTGTTTCCTGGCAG
CTCTGGCCCGTGTCTCAAAATCTCTGATGTTACATTGCACAAGATAAAAATATATCATCATGCCTCCTC
