Features (pLannotate 1.2.2; 13 found; start..end, strand, type, name):
     41..84      +  terminator     rrnB T1 terminator: Escherichia coli rrnB; transcription terminator T1 from the E. coli rrnB gene
    131..167     -  CDS            lacZα (fragment): LacZα fragment of β-galactosidase; lacZ fragment
    183..282     +  protein_bind   attL1: mutant version of attL; recombination site for the Gateway® LR reaction LR Clonase™
    831..847     -  intron         β-globin intron (fragment): internally truncated intron from human β-globin
   3751..4003    +  terminator     NOS terminator: nopaline synthase terminator and poly(A) signal
   4048..4171    +  protein_bind   attR5: mutant version of attR; recombination site for the Gateway® LR reaction LR Clonase™
   4189..4207    -  promoter       T7 promoter: promoter for bacteriophage T7 RNA polymerase
   4397..4420    +  promoter       Pc promoter (fragment): intI1 (promoter lies within the coding sequence); class 1 integron promoter
   4596..4652    +  CDS            GmR (fragment): gentamycin acetyltransferase; aacC1; confers resistance to gentamycin
   4659..5450    +  CDS            SmR: aminoglycoside adenylyltransferase (Murphy, 1985); aadA; confers resistance to spectinomycin and streptomycin
   5543..6131    +  rep_origin     ori: high-copy-number ColE1/pMB1/pBR322/pUC origin of replication
   6314..6406    +  CDS            lacI (fragment): lac repressor; lacI; The lac repressor binds to the lac operator to inhibit transcription in E. coli. This inhibition can be relieved by adding lactose or isopropyl-β-D-thiogalactopyranoside (IPTG).
   6461..6488    -  terminator     rrnB T2 terminator: transcription terminator T2 from the E. coli rrnB gene
>Addgene plasmid #129677 | pYPQ291-D951A | addgene full sequence | sequence record 255121 | Addgene NGS Result
ATTTGTCCTACTCAGGAGAGCGTTCACCGACAAACAACAGATAAAACGAAAGGCCCAGTCTTCCGACTGA
GCCTTTCGTTTTATTTGATGCCTGGCAGTTCCCTACTCTCGCGTTAACGCTTGCATGGATGTTTTCCCAG
TCACGACGTTGTAAAACGACGGCCAGTCTTAAGCTCGGGCCCCAAATAATGATTTTATTTTGACTGATAG
TGACCTGTTCGTTGCAACAAATTGATGAGCAATGCTTTTTTATAATGCCAACTTTGTACAAAAAAGCAGG
CTCCGAATTCGCCCTTCACCATGGCTCCTAAGAAGAAGCGGAAGGTTGGTATTCACGGGGTGCCTGCGGC
TGCCACAAGGTCTTTCATACTTAAGATAGAGCCAAACGAAGAGGTCAAAAAGGGATTGTGGAAAACCCAT
GAAGTCCTGAACCATGGCATTGCCTACTACATGAACATCCTGAAACTTATACGGCAGGAGGCTATTTATG
AGCACCACGAGCAGGATCCAAAAAACCCCAAAAAGGTTTCGAAGGCTGAAATCCAGGCCGAACTGTGGGA
CTTCGTTCTCAAAATGCAGAAATGTAATTCGTTCACTCATGAAGTTGACAAAGACGTCGTGTTTAACATT
TTGAGGGAGCTTTACGAGGAGTTGGTTCCGAGCTCCGTCGAAAAGAAGGGTGAAGCAAATCAGCTGTCGA
ATAAGTTCTTGTACCCTTTGGTGGACCCGAACAGCCAATCTGGAAAAGGGACAGCATCATCAGGGCGGAA
GCCTCGGTGGTATAACTTGAAGATTGCTGGAGACCCTTCGTGGGAAGAGGAAAAGAAAAAGTGGGAGGAA
GATAAGAAGAAGGACCCACTTGCCAAAATTCTCGGCAAACTTGCCGAATATGGATTGATACCGCTGTTCA
TCCCCTTTACGGATTCTAACGAACCCATCGTTAAAGAAATCAAGTGGATGGAAAAATCTCGCAATCAGTC
CGTCCGGAGGCTGGACAAAGATATGTTTATACAAGCTTTGGAACGCTTTCTCTCGTGGGAGTCGTGGAAT
CTTAAGGTCAAAGAAGAGTATGAAAAGGTCGAGAAGGAACACAAGACACTGGAGGAGAGGATTAAGGAAG
ACATTCAAGCATTCAAGTCACTGGAGCAATACGAAAAGGAACGGCAGGAGCAATTGCTTCGCGACACGCT
CAATACCAATGAATATAGGCTTTCCAAGAGGGGCCTGAGAGGATGGCGGGAAATAATCCAGAAATGGCTC
AAGATGGACGAGAATGAACCTTCAGAAAAATATCTCGAGGTTTTTAAAGATTACCAAAGGAAACATCCAC
GCGAGGCAGGGGATTACAGCGTGTACGAGTTTCTCTCCAAGAAGGAAAACCATTTTATCTGGCGCAATCA
TCCCGAATACCCGTACCTCTATGCGACGTTCTGCGAAATAGACAAAAAGAAAAAAGATGCTAAGCAACAA
GCGACTTTCACACTTGCAGATCCCATAAATCACCCATTGTGGGTGCGGTTTGAAGAAAGGTCGGGCTCTA
ACCTCAATAAGTACAGAATTTTGACGGAGCAGTTGCACACAGAAAAGCTGAAGAAGAAGTTGACGGTTCA
GCTGGATCGCCTTATCTACCCAACCGAGTCTGGTGGCTGGGAAGAGAAGGGGAAAGTCGACATAGTGTTG
CTGCCATCTAGGCAGTTCTATAACCAGATTTTTCTCGATATAGAAGAAAAGGGTAAACATGCATTTACGT
ATAAAGACGAGTCCATAAAGTTTCCACTGAAAGGAACACTTGGCGGCGCAAGGGTGCAGTTTGATCGGGA
CCACCTTCGCAGGTACCCCCACAAGGTTGAAAGTGGAAACGTTGGACGGATCTATTTTAATATGACCGTC
AACATAGAACCCACAGAATCCCCTGTTTCCAAATCCCTGAAAATACACCGGGACGATTTTCCTAAATTTG
TGAACTTTAAACCGAAGGAGTTGACCGAGTGGATAAAGGACAGTAAAGGGAAAAAGCTGAAGTCCGGTAT
CGAAAGCCTGGAGATTGGGCTCAGAGTTATGTCGATAGATCTGGGTCAAAGGCAGGCAGCAGCCGCCTCT
ATATTTGAGGTCGTGGACCAGAAGCCCGACATTGAAGGTAAACTGTTCTTTCCGATTAAGGGGACGGAAC
TCTACGCAGTCCATCGCGCCTCCTTCAATATAAAGCTGCCGGGCGAAACACTGGTTAAATCACGCGAGGT
TTTGCGCAAAGCGCGGGAAGACAACCTGAAACTCATGAATCAAAAGCTCAATTTCCTGCGCAATGTGTTG
CACTTCCAGCAGTTTGAGGATATTACCGAAAGAGAGAAAAGGGTTACAAAATGGATATCCCGGCAAGAAA
ACTCTGATGTTCCGCTGGTTTACCAGGATGAGCTTATACAGATTAGGGAACTTATGTATAAACCTTACAA
AGATTGGGTTGCATTCCTCAAGCAGCTGCATAAGAGACTTGAAGTCGAGATCGGCAAAGAAGTCAAACAC
TGGCGCAAGAGCCTGAGCGATGGTCGGAAAGGGTTGTACGGAATCAGTTTGAAAAATATCGACGAAATAG
ATAGAACCAGGAAATTTTTGTTGCGCTGGTCACTGAGACCAACGGAACCGGGAGAAGTCAGAAGGTTGGA
GCCAGGCCAGAGATTTGCAATTGACCAGCTGAACCATCTGAATGCACTGAAAGAGGACAGATTGAAGAAG
ATGGCGAATACGATTATTATGCATGCTTTGGGTTATTGTTACGACGTTAGGAAGAAGAAATGGCAGGCCA
AGAACCCTGCGTGCCAAATCATCCTGTTCGAAGATCTGAGTAACTACAATCCGTATGAAGAAAGGAGTCG
CTTCGAGAACAGTAAACTGATGAAATGGTCCCGGCGCGAGATACCACGCCAAGTTGCGCTTCAAGGGGAA
ATATACGGGCTTCAAGTTGGGGAAGTTGGAGCGCAGTTTTCTAGCCGGTTCCACGCCAAGACAGGGTCCC
CGGGTATAAGGTGCAGTGTGGTGACGAAAGAAAAGTTGCAGGATAATAGATTCTTTAAAAATCTTCAACG
GGAAGGGCGCCTGACGCTTGACAAGATTGCAGTGTTGAAAGAGGGGGATTTGTACCCCGATAAAGGCGGG
GAGAAGTTCATTTCTTTGTCGAAGGACCGCAAGTTGGTTACGACGCATGCAGCCATTAACGCAGCACAAA
ATCTGCAAAAAAGATTCTGGACTCGGACGCATGGTTTTTACAAGGTTTACTGTAAAGCATATCAAGTCGA
TGGTCAGACGGTTTACATTCCCGAATCTAAAGATCAGAAACAGAAAATCATTGAGGAGTTCGGTGAAGGT
TACTTTATACTCAAGGACGGTGTTTACGAATGGGGTAATGCTGGTAAACTGAAAATTAAGAAGGGGTCCT
CCAAGCAATCATCTTCTGAGCTCGTCGACAGCGACATCCTTAAGGATAGCTTCGATCTTGCCTCTGAGCT
CAAGGGAGAAAAGTTGATGCTGTATCGCGATCCTAGTGGAAATGTCTTTCCCTCAGATAAATGGATGGCA
GCAGGTGTGTTCTTCGGGAAATTGGAACGCATACTGATATCAAAACTGACCAATCAATACTCTATATCTA
CTATTGAAGACGATTCAAGTAAGCAATCGATGAAGCGTCCTGCTGCCACCAAAAAGGCCGGACAGGCTAA
GAAAAAGAAGTGAGACGACTAGTGGCGGCCGCCGACGTCCGATCGTTCAAACATTTGGCAATAAAGTTTC
TTAAGATTGAATCCTGTTGCCGGTCTTGCGATGATTATCATATAATTTCTGTTGAATTACGTTAAGCATG
TAATAATTAACATGTAATGCATGACGTTATTTATGAGATGGGTTTTTATGATTAGAGTCCCGCAATTATA
CATTTAATACGCGATAGAAAACAAAATATAGCGCGCAAACTAGGATAAATTATCGCGCGCGGTGTCATCT
ATGTTACTAGATCGGGAATTGATCCCCCCTCGACAGCTTCCGGAAAGGGCGAATTCGCAACTTTGTATAC
AAAAGTTGAACGAGAAACGTAAAATGATATAAATATCAATATATTAAATTAGATTTTGCATAAAAAACAG
ACTACATAATACTGTAAAACACAACATATCCAGTCACTATGCCATCCAGCTGATATCCCCTATAGTGAGT
CGTATTACATGGTCATAGCTGTTTCCTGGCAGCTCTGGCCCGTGTCTCAAAATCTCTGATGTTACATTGC
ACAAGATAAAAATATATCATCATGCCTCCTCTGGACCAGCCAGGACAGAAATGCCTCGACTTCGCTGCTA
CCCAAGGTTGCCGGGTGACGCACACCGTGGAAACGGATGAAGGCACGAACCCAGTGGACATAAGCCTGTT
CGGTTCGTAAGCTGTAATGCAAGTAGCGTATGCGCTCACGCAACTGGTCCAGAACCTTGACCGAACGCAG
CGGTGGTAACGGCGCAGTGGCGGTTTTCATGGCTTGTTATGACTGTTTTTTTGGGGTACAGTCTATGCCT
CGGGCATCCAAGCAGCAAGCGCGTTACGCCGTGGGTCGATGTTTGATGTTATGGAGCAGCAACGATGTTA
CGCAGCAGGGCAGTCGCCCTAAAACAAAGTTAAACATTATGAGGGAAGCGGTGATCGCCGAAGTATCGAC
TCAACTATCAGAGGTAGTTGGCGTCATCGAGCGCCATCTCGAACCGACGTTGCTGGCCGTACATTTGTAC
GGCTCCGCAGTGGATGGCGGCCTGAAGCCACACAGTGATATTGATTTGCTGGTTACGGTGACCGTAAGGC
TTGATGAAACAACGCGGCGAGCTTTGATCAACGACCTTTTGGAAACTTCGGCTTCCCCTGGAGAGAGCGA
GATTCTCCGCGCTGTAGAAGTCACCATTGTTGTGCACGACGACATCATTCCGTGGCGTTATCCAGCTAAG
CGCGAACTGCAATTTGGAGAATGGCAGCGCAATGACATTCTTGCAGGTATCTTCGAGCCAGCCACGATCG
ACATTGATCTGGCTATCTTGCTGACAAAAGCAAGAGAACATAGCGTTGCCTTGGTAGGTCCAGCGGCGGA
GGAACTCTTTGATCCGGTTCCTGAACAGGATCTATTTGAGGCGCTAAATGAAACCTTAACGCTATGGAAC
TCGCCGCCCGACTGGGCTGGCGATGAGCGAAATGTAGTGCTTACGTTGTCCCGCATTTGGTACAGCGCAG
TAACCGGCAAAATCGCGCCGAAGGATGTCGCTGCCGACTGGGCAATGGAGCGCCTGCCGGCCCAGTATCA
GCCCGTCATACTTGAAGCTAGACAGGCTTATCTTGGACAAGAAGAAGATCGCTTGGCCTCGCGCGCAGAT
CAGTTGGAAGAATTTGTCCACTACGTGAAAGGCGAGATCACCAAGGTAGTCGGCAAATAACCCTCGAGCC
ACCCATGACCAAAATCCCTTAACGTGAGTTACGCGTCGTTCCACTGAGCGTCAGACCCCGTAGAAAAGAT
CAAAGGATCTTCTTGAGATCCTTTTTTTCTGCGCGTAATCTGCTGCTTGCAAACAAAAAAACCACCGCTA
CCAGCGGTGGTTTGTTTGCCGGATCAAGAGCTACCAACTCTTTTTCCGAAGGTAACTGGCTTCAGCAGAG
CGCAGATACCAAATACTGTTCTTCTAGTGTAGCCGTAGTTAGGCCACCACTTCAAGAACTCTGTAGCACC
GCCTACATACCTCGCTCTGCTAATCCTGTTACCAGTGGCTGCTGCCAGTGGCGATAAGTCGTGTCTTACC
GGGTTGGACTCAAGACGATAGTTACCGGATAAGGCGCAGCGGTCGGGCTGAACGGGGGGTTCGTGCACAC
AGCCCAGCTTGGAGCGAACGACCTACACCGAACTGAGATACCTACAGCGTGAGCTATGAGAAAGCGCCAC
GCTTCCCGAAGGGAGAAAGGCGGACAGGTATCCGGTAAGCGGCAGGGTCGGAACAGGAGAGCGCACGAGG
GAGCTTCCAGGGGGAAACGCCTGGTATCTTTATAGTCCTGTCGGGTTTCGCCACCTCTGACTTGAGCGTC
GATTTTTGTGATGCTCGTCAGGGGGGCGGAGCCTATGGAAAAACGCCAGCAACGCGGCCTTTTTACGGTT
CCTGGCCTTTTGCTGGCCTTTTGCTCACATGTTCTTTCCTGCGTTATCCCCTGATTCTGTGGATAACCGT
ATTACCGCCTTTGAGTGAGCTGATACCGCTCGCCGCAGCCGAACGACCGAGCGCAGCGAGTCAGTGAGCG
AGGAAGCGGAAGAGCGCCCAATACGCAAACCGCCTCTCCCCGCGCGTTGGCCGATTCATTAATGCAGCTG
GCACGACAGGTTTCCCGACTGGAAAGCGGGCAGTGAGCGCAACGCAATTAATACGCGTACCGCGAGCCAG
GAAGAGTTTGTAGAAACGCAAAAAGGCCATCCGTCAGGATGGCCTTCTGCTTAGTTTGATGCCTGGCAGT
TTATGGCGGGCGTCCTGCCCGCCACCCTCCGGGCCGTTGCTTCACAACGTTCAAATCCGCTCCCGGCGG
